Addgene plasmid #216095: pRDB_131
Purpose: Cas12a [EnAs] CRISPRa targeting CD97, CD4, CD26, CD274, positive control
Depositing lab: John Doench. Depositing organization: Broad Institute. Publication: Modular vector assembly enables rapid assessment of emerging CRISPR technologies. McGee AV, Liu YV, Griffith AL, Szegletes ZM, Wen B, Kraus C, Miller NW, Steger RJ, Escude Velasco B, Bosch JA, Zirin JD, Viswanatha R, Sontheimer EJ, Goodale A, Greene MA, Green TM, Doench JG. Cell Genom. 2024 Mar 13;4(3):100519. doi: 10.1016/j.xgen.2024.100519. PubMed 38484704.
Backbone
  Vector backbone: pRDA_722
  Vector type: Lentiviral, CRISPR ; Positive Controls
Growth in bacteria
  Bacterial resistance: Ampicillin, 100 μg/mL
  Growth temperature: 37°C
  Growth strain: NEB Stable
  Copy number: Unknown
Gene/Insert
  Gene/Insert name: CD97, CD4, CD26, CD274 guides
  gRNA/shRNA sequence: accgaaggtcaggaaagtccaac; aaagcaggttgcacttcattctt; actttgacatgttccctgagagc; gctaagagggagcagggtccccg
  Species: Other
  Cloning method: Unknown
Terms and licenses: Academic/Nonprofit Terms; Industry Terms: Not Available to Industry
Depositor comments: Please visit https://www.biorxiv.org/content/10.1101/2023.10.25.564061v1 for bioRxiv preprint.
How to cite: pRDB_131 was a gift from John Doench (Addgene plasmid # 216095 ; http://n2t.net/addgene:216095 ; RRID:Addgene_216095)
