[The description below was written by a language model from this plasmid's Addgene catalogue record and pLannotate feature annotations shown in this document.]
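Description:
pRDB_131 is a lentiviral CRISPR activation (CRISPRa) positive-control plasmid built on the pRDA_722 backbone. It carries guides for the enhanced Acidaminococcus Cas12a (EnAs) directed at four cell-surface marker genes: CD97, CD4, CD26 and CD274. It is propagated in E. coli through a high-copy ColE1/pUC-type origin with ampicillin resistance (AmpR). The backbone also contains an f1 origin and an SV40/EM7-driven BleoR cassette that lies outside the viral transfer region.

The transfer cassette follows a third-generation layout. A CMV enhancer/promoter drives a truncated HIV-1 5' LTR, followed by the Ψ packaging signal, RRE and cPPT/CTS, and the cassette ends with a WPRE, a truncated 3' LTR and a bGH polyadenylation signal. Inside it, a human U6 Pol III promoter sits upstream of the region that holds the four guides. They are presumably expressed as a single Cas12a array that the nuclease processes itself, although the feature table does not annotate the array.

Downstream, an EF-1α core promoter drives an open reading frame with several annotated parts: an immunoglobulin heavy-chain variable-like domain (possibly a nanobody-type recruitment module, though the record does not say so), a fragment of the NF-κB p65 (RelA) transactivation domain, a nucleoplasmin NLS and puromycin N-acetyltransferase for selecting transduced mammalian cells. No Cas12a coding sequence is annotated, so the nuclease-inactive EnAsCas12a component is apparently supplied separately.

The construct was deposited as part of a modular vector assembly system for testing emerging CRISPR technologies. In that setting it provides a benchmark for activation efficiency, most plausibly read out as increased expression of the targeted surface proteins.
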