Features (pLannotate 1.2.2; 34 found; start..end, strand, type, name):
     31..83      -  misc_feature   bom (fragment): basis of mobility region from pBR322
    238..617     +  enhancer       CMV enhancer: human cytomegalovirus immediate early enhancer
    618..817     +  promoter       CMV promoter: human cytomegalovirus (CMV) immediate early promoter
    835..1015    +  LTR            5' LTR (truncated): truncated 5' long terminal repeat (LTR) from HIV-1
   1062..1187    +  misc_feature   HIV-1 Ψ: packaging signal of human immunodeficiency virus type 1
   1171..1534    +  CDS            HIV-1 gag (fragment): gag protein from human immunodeficiency virus 1; gag
   1680..1913    +  misc_feature   RRE: The Rev response element (RRE) of HIV-1 allows for Rev-dependent mRNA export from the nucleus to the cytoplasm.
   2290..2390    +  CDS            Rev (fragment): human immunodeficiency virus 1 (HIV-1) Rev protein; rev; enhances nuclear export of unspliced and incompletely spliced viral mRNAs
   2440..2557    +  misc_feature   cPPT/CTS: central polypurine tract and central termination sequence of HIV-1
   2615..2855    +  promoter       U6 promoter: RNA polymerase III promoter for human U6 snRNA
   3105..3121    +  CDS            small t antigen (fragment): SV40 (simian virus 40) small t antigen
   3134..3345    +  promoter       EF-1α core promoter: core promoter for human elongation factor EF-1α
   3422..3787    +  CDS            HVM20_MOUSE: Experimental evidence at protein level: Swiss-Prot protein existence level 1. From Mus musculus (Mouse).
   3794..4336    +  CDS            Rela (fragment): TF65_MOUSE - Also known as Nfkb3. Experimental evidence at protein level: Swiss-Prot protein existence level 1. NF-kappa-B is a pleiotropic transcription factor present in almost all cell types and is the endpoint of a series of signal transduction events that are initiated by a vast array of stimuli related to many biological processes such as inflammation, immunity, differentiation, cell growth, tumorigenesis and apoptosis. NF-kappa-B is a homo- or heterodimeric complex formed by the Rel-like domain- containing proteins RELA/p65, RELB, NFKB1/p105, NFKB1/p50, REL and NFKB2/p52. The heterodime
   4346..4393    +  CDS            nucleoplasmin NLS: bipartite nuclear localization signal from nucleoplasmin
   4456..5050    +  CDS            PuroR (fragment): puromycin N-acetyltransferase; pac from Streptomyces; confers resistance to puromycin
   5070..5658    +  misc_feature   WPRE: woodchuck hepatitis virus posttranscriptional regulatory element
   5654..5797    +  CDS            nef (fragment): NEF_HV1LA - Experimental evidence at protein level: Swiss-Prot protein existence level 1. Extracellular Nef protein targets CD4(+) T-lymphocytes for apoptosis by interacting with CXCR4 surface receptors. From Human immunodeficiency virus type 1 group M subtype B (isolate Lai) (HIV-1).
   5783..5963    +  LTR            5' LTR (truncated): truncated 5' long terminal repeat (LTR) from HIV-1
   5995..6106    +  polyA_signal   bGH poly(A) signal: bovine growth hormone polyadenylation signal
   6223..6244    +  promoter       SV40 promoter (fragment): SV40 enhancer and early promoter
   6265..6693    +  rep_origin     f1 ori (sequence partly withheld): f1 bacteriophage origin of replication; arrow indicates direction of (+) strand synthesis
   6707..7036    +  promoter       SV40 promoter: SV40 enhancer and early promoter
   7084..7131    +  promoter       EM7 promoter: synthetic bacterial promoter&nbsp
   7150..7524    +  CDS            BleoR: antibiotic-binding protein; Sh ble from Streptoalloteichus hindustanus; confers resistance to bleomycin, phleomycin, and Zeocin™
   7534..7659    +  CDS            ble (fragment): BLE_KLEPN - Experimental evidence at protein level: Swiss-Prot protein existence level 1. Binding protein with a strong affinity to the bleomycin family of antibiotics. Binds to CL990; an antimitotic-antibiotic compound. From Klebsiella pneumoniae.
   7654..7775    +  polyA_signal   SV40 poly(A) signal: SV40 polyadenylation signal
   7848..7864    -  protein_bind   lac operator: The lac repressor binds to the lac operator to inhibit transcription in E. coli. This inhibition can be relieved by adding lactose or isopropyl-β-D-thiogalactopyranoside (IPTG). lac repressor encoded by lacI
   7872..7902    -  promoter       lac promoter: promoter for the E. coli lac operon
   7917..7938    -  protein_bind   CAP binding site: CAP binding activates transcription in the presence of cAMP. E. coli catabolite activator protein
   7951..8043    -  CDS            lacI (fragment): lac repressor; lacI; The lac repressor binds to the lac operator to inhibit transcription in E. coli. This inhibition can be relieved by adding lactose or isopropyl-β-D-thiogalactopyranoside (IPTG).
   8226..8814    -  rep_origin     ori: high-copy-number ColE1/pMB1/pBR322/pUC origin of replication
   8985..9845    -  CDS            AmpR: β-lactamase; bla; confers resistance to ampicillin, carbenicillin, and related antibiotics
   9846..9950    -  promoter       AmpR promoter: bla
>Addgene plasmid #216095 | pRDB_131 | addgene full sequence | sequence record 431381 | Addgene NGS Result
GTCGACGGATCGGGAGATCTCCCGATCCCCTATGGTGCACTCTCAGTACAATCTGCTCTGATGCCGCATA
GTTAAGCCAGTATCTGCTCCCTGCTTGTGTGTTGGAGGTCGCTGAGTAGTGCGCGAGCAAAATTTAAGCT
ACAACAAGGCAAGGCTTGACCGACAATTGCATGAAGAATCTGCTTAGGGTTAGGCGTTTTGCGCTGCTTC
GCGATGTACGGGCCAGATATACGCGTTGACATTGATTATTGACTAGTTATTAATAGTAATCAATTACGGG
GTCATTAGTTCATAGCCCATATATGGAGTTCCGCGTTACATAACTTACGGTAAATGGCCCGCCTGGCTGA
CCGCCCAACGACCCCCGCCCATTGACGTCAATAATGACGTATGTTCCCATAGTAACGCCAATAGGGACTT
TCCATTGACGTCAATGGGTGGAGTATTTACGGTAAACTGCCCACTTGGCAGTACATCAAGTGTATCATAT
GCCAAGTACGCCCCCTATTGACGTCAATGACGGTAAATGGCCCGCCTGGCATTATGCCCAGTACATGACC
TTATGGGACTTTCCTACTTGGCAGTACATCTACGTATTAGTCATCGCTATTACCATGGTGATGCGGTTTT
GGCAGTACATCAATGGGCGTGGATAGCGGTTTGACTCACGGGGATTTCCAAGTCTCCACCCCATTGACGT
CAATGGGAGTTTGTTTTGGCACCAAAATCAACGGGACTTTCCAAAATGTCGTAACAACTCCGCCCCATTG
ACGCAAATGGGCGGTAGGCGTGTACGGTGGGAGGTCTATATAAGCAGCGCGTTTTGCCTGTACTGGGTCT
CTCTGGTTAGACCAGATCTGAGCCTGGGAGCTCTCTGGCTAACTAGGGAACCCACTGCTTAAGCCTCAAT
AAAGCTTGCCTTGAGTGCTTCAAGTAGTGTGTGCCCGTCTGTTGTGTGACTCTGGTAACTAGAGATCCCT
CAGACCCTTTTAGTCAGTGTGGAAAATCTCTAGCAGTGGCGCCCGAACAGGGACTTGAAAGCGAAAGGGA
AACCAGAGGAGCTCTCTCGACGCAGGACTCGGCTTGCTGAAGCGCGCACGGCAAGAGGCGAGGGGCGGCG
ACTGGTGAGTACGCCAAAAATTTTGACTAGCGGAGGCTAGAAGGAGAGAGATGGGTGCGAGAGCGTCAGT
ATTAAGCGGGGGAGAATTAGATCGCGATGGGAAAAAATTCGGTTAAGGCCAGGGGGAAAGAAAAAATATA
AATTAAAACATATAGTATGGGCAAGCAGGGAGCTAGAACGATTCGCAGTTAATCCTGGCCTGTTAGAAAC
ATCAGAAGGCTGTAGACAAATACTGGGACAGCTACAACCATCCCTTCAGACAGGATCAGAAGAACTTAGA
TCATTATATAATACAGTAGCAACCCTCTATTGTGTGCATCAAAGGATAGAGATAAAAGACACCAAGGAAG
CTTTAGACAAGATAGAGGAAGAGCAAAACAAAAGTAAGACCACCGCACAGCAAGCGGCCGCTGATCTTCA
GACCTGGAGGAGGAGATATGAGGGACAATTGGAGAAGTGAATTATATAAATATAAAGTAGTAAAAATTGA
ACCATTAGGAGTAGCACCCACCAAGGCAAAGAGAAGAGTGGTGCAGAGAGAAAAAAGAGCAGTGGGAATA
GGAGCTTTGTTCCTTGGGTTCTTGGGAGCAGCAGGAAGCACTATGGGCGCAGCGTCAATGACGCTGACGG
TACAGGCCAGACAATTATTGTCTGGTATAGTGCAGCAGCAGAACAATTTGCTGAGGGCTATTGAGGCGCA
ACAGCATCTGTTGCAACTCACAGTCTGGGGCATCAAGCAGCTCCAGGCAAGAATCCTGGCTGTGGAAAGA
TACCTAAAGGATCAACAGCTCCTGGGGATTTGGGGTTGCTCTGGAAAACTCATTTGCACCACTGCTGTGC
CTTGGAATGCTAGTTGGAGTAATAAATCTCTGGAACAGATTTGGAATCACACGACCTGGATGGAGTGGGA
CAGAGAAATTAACAATTACACAAGCTTAATACACTCCTTAATTGAAGAATCGCAAAACCAGCAAGAAAAG
AATGAACAAGAATTATTGGAATTAGATAAATGGGCAAGTTTGTGGAATTGGTTTAACATAACAAATTGGC
TGTGGTATATAAAATTATTCATAATGATAGTAGGAGGCTTGGTAGGTTTAAGAATAGTTTTTGCTGTACT
TTCTATAGTGAATAGAGTTAGGCAGGGATATTCACCATTATCGTTTCAGACCCACCTCCCAACCCCGAGG
GGACCCGACAGGCCCGAAGGAATAGAAGAAGAAGGTGGAGAGAGAGACAGAGACAGATCCATTCGATTAG
TGAACGGATCGGCACTGCGTGCGCCAATTCTGCAGACAAATGGCAGTATTCATCCACAATTTTAAAAGAA
AAGGGGGGATTGGGGGGTACAGTGCAGGGGAAAGAATAGTAGACATAATAGCAACAGACATACAAACTAA
AGAATTACAAAAACAAATTACAAAAATTCAAAATTTTCGGGTTTATTACAGGGACAGCAGAGATCCAGTT
TGGTTAATTAAGGTACCGGGCAGAGAGGGCCTATTTCCCATGATTCCTTCATATTTGCATATACGATACA
AGGCTGTTAGAGAGATAATTAGAATTAATTTGACTGTAAACACAAAGATATTAGTACAAAATACGTGACG
TAGAAAGTAATAATTTCTTGGGTAGTTTGCAGTTTTAAAATTATGTTTTAAAATGGACTATCATATGCTT
ACCGTAACTTGAAAGTATTTCGATTTCTTGGCTTTATATATCTTGTGGAAAGGACGAAACACCGGTAATT
TCTACTCTTGTAGATACCGAAGGTCAGGAAAGTCCAACTAATTTCTACTGTCGTAGATAAAGCAGGTTGC
ACTTCATTCTTTAATTTCTACTATCGTAGATACTTTGACATGTTCCCTGAGAGCAAATTTCTACTCTAGT
AGATGCTAAGAGGGAGCAGGGTCCCCGTTTTTTGAATTCGCTAGCAAGCTTGGCGTAACTAGATCTTGAG
ACAAATGGCAGTATTCATCCACAAAGGTCTTGAAAGGAGTGGGAATTGGACACGGGCAGAGCGCACATCG
CCCACAGTCCCCGAGAAGTTGGGGGGAGGGGTCGGCAATTGAACGGGTGCCTAGAGAAGGTGGCGCGGGG
TAAACTGGGAAAGTGATGTCGTGTACTGGCTCCGCCTTTTTCCCGAGGGTGGGGGAGAACCGTATATAAG
TGCAGTAGTCGCCGTGAACGTTCTTTTTCGCAACGGGTTTGCCGCCAGAACACAGAGGAGCCACCATGGC
CAAACGGACAGCCGACGGAAGCGAGTTCGAGTCACCAAAGAAGAAGCGGAAAGTCGGCAGCGAAGTGCAG
CTGCAGGAGAGCGGCGGCGGCCTCGTGCAACCTGGAGGAAGCCTGCGCCTGAGCTGCACAGCCAGCGGCG
TGACCATCAGCGCCCTGAACGCCATGGCCATGGGCTGGTATAGACAGGCCCCTGGCGAGCGGCGGGTGAT
GGTGGCCGCTGTGTCCGAGAGAGGCAATGCTATGTACCGGGAAAGCGTGCAGGGCAGATTCACCGTGACC
AGAGATTTTACCAACAAGATGGTCTCCCTGCAGATGGACAACCTGAAGCCCGAGGACACCGCCGTGTACT
ACTGTCACGTTCTGGAAGATAGAGTGGACAGCTTCCACGACTACTGGGGCCAGGGCACACAGGTGACAGT
GAGCAGCGGGTCCCCTTCAGGGCAGATCAGCAACCAGGCCCTGGCTCTGGCCCCTAGCTCCGCTCCAGTG
CTGGCCCAGACTATGGTGCCCTCTAGTGCTATGGTGCCTCTGGCCCAGCCACCTGCTCCAGCCCCTGTGC
TGACCCCAGGACCACCCCAGTCACTGAGCGCTCCAGTGCCCAAGTCTACACAGGCCGGCGAGGGGACTCT
GAGTGAAGCTCTGCTGCACCTGCAGTTCGACGCTGATGAGGACCTGGGAGCTCTGCTGGGGAACAGCACC
GATCCCGGAGTGTTCACAGATCTGGCCTCCGTGGACAACTCTGAGTTTCAGCAGCTGCTGAATCAGGGCG
TGTCCATGTCTCATAGTACAGCCGAACCAATGCTGATGGAGTACCCCGAAGCCATTACCCGGCTGGTGAC
CGGCAGCCAGCGGCCCCCCGACCCCGCTCCAACTCCCCTGGGAACCAGCGGCCTGCCTAATGGGCTGTCC
GGAGATGAGGACTTCTCAAGCATCGCTGATATGGACTTTAGTGCCCTGCTGTCACAGATTTCCTCTGGCA
CCAGCAAAAGGCCGGCGGCCACGAAAAAGGCCGGCCAGGCAAAAAAGAAAAAGGGAAGCGCAACAAACTT
CTCTCTGCTGAAACAAGCCGGAGATGTCGAAGAGAATCCTGGACCGACCGAGTACAAGCCCACGGTGCGC
CTCGCCACCCGCGACGACGTCCCCAGGGCCGTACGCACCCTCGCCGCCGCGTTCGCCGACTACCCCGCCA
CGCGCCACACCGTCGATCCGGACCGCCACATCGAGCGGGTCACCGAGCTGCAAGAACTCTTCCTCACGCG
CGTCGGGCTCGACATCGGCAAGGTGTGGGTCGCGGACGACGGCGCCGCGGTGGCGGTCTGGACCACGCCG
GAGAGCGTCGAAGCGGGGGCGGTGTTCGCCGAGATCGGCCCGCGCATGGCCGAGTTGAGCGGTTCCCGGC
TGGCCGCGCAGCAACAGATGGAAGGCCTCCTGGCGCCGCACCGGCCCAAGGAGCCCGCGTGGTTCCTGGC
CACCGTCGGAGTCTCGCCCGACCACCAGGGCAAGGGTCTGGGCAGCGCCGTCGTGCTCCCCGGAGTGGAG
GCGGCCGAGCGCGCCGGGGTGCCCGCCTTCCTGGAGACCTCCGCGCCCCGCAACCTCCCCTTCTACGAGC
GGCTCGGCTTCACCGTCACCGCCGACGTCGAGGTGCCCGAAGGACCGCGCACCTGGTGCATGACCCGCAA
GCCCGGTGCCGGATCCTGATAAATTCGAAAATCAACCTCTGGATTACAAAATTTGTGAAAGATTGACTGG
TATTCTTAACTATGTTGCTCCTTTTACGCTATGTGGATACGCTGCTTTAATGCCTTTGTATCATGCTATT
GCTTCCCGTATGGCTTTCATTTTCTCCTCCTTGTATAAATCCTGGTTGCTGTCTCTTTATGAGGAGTTGT
GGCCCGTTGTCAGGCAACGTGGCGTGGTGTGCACTGTGTTTGCTGACGCAACCCCCACTGGTTGGGGCAT
TGCCACCACCTGTCAGCTCCTTTCCGGGACTTTCGCTTTCCCCCTCCCTATTGCCACGGCGGAACTCATC
GCCGCCTGCCTTGCCCGCTGCTGGACAGGGGCTCGGCTGTTGGGCACTGACAATTCCGTGGTGTTGTCGG
GGAAATCATCGTCCTTTCCTTGGCTGCTCGCCTGTGTTGCCACCTGGATTCTGCGCGGGACGTCCTTCTG
CTACGTCCCTTCGGCCCTCAATCCAGCGGACCTTCCTTCCCGCGGCCTGCTGCCGGCTCTGCGGCCTCTT
CCGCGTCCTCGCCTTCGCCCTCAGACGAGTCGGATCTCCCTTTGGGCCGCCTCCCCGCGTCGACTTTAAG
ACCAATGACTTACAAGGCAGCTGTAGATCTTAGCCACTTTTTAAAAGAAAAGGGGGGACTGGAAGGGCTA
ATTCACTCCCAACGAAGATAAGATCTGCTTTTTGCTTGTACTGGGTCTCTCTGGTTAGACCAGATCTGAG
CCTGGGAGCTCTCTGGCTAACTAGGGAACCCACTGCTTAAGCCTCAATAAAGCTTGCCTTGAGTGCTTCA
AGTAGTGTGTGCCCGTCTGTTGTGTGACTCTGGTAACTAGAGATCCCTCAGACCCTTTTAGTCAGTGTGG
AAAATCTCTAGCAGGGCCCGTTTAAACCCGCTGATCAGCCTCGACTGTGCCTTCTAGTTGCCAGCCATCT
GTTGTTTGCCCCTCCCCCGTGCCTTCCTTGACCCTGGAAGGTGCCACTCCCACTGTCCTTTCCTAATAAA
ATGAGGAAATTGCATCGCATTGTCTGAGTAGGTGTCATTCTATTCTGGGGGGTGGGGTGGGGCAGGACAG
CAAGGGGGAGGATTGGGAAGATAATAGCAGGCATGCTGGGGATGCGGTGGGCTCTATGGCTTCTGAGGCG
GAAAGAACCAGCTGGGGCTCTAGGGGGTATCCCC
[124 nt withheld, positions 6265-6388]
C
[91 nt withheld, positions 6390-6480]
A
[49 nt withheld, positions 6482-6530]
CCTTTGACGTTGGAGTCCACGTTCTTT
[37 nt withheld, positions 6558-6594]
ACCCTATCTCGGTCTATTCTTTTGATTTATAAGGGATTTTGCCGATTTCGGCCTATTGGTTAAAAAATGA
GCTGATTTAACAAAAATTTAACGCGAATTAATTCTGTGGAATGTGTGTCAGTTAGGGTGTGGAAAGTCCC
CAGGCTCCCCAGCAGGCAGAAGTATGCAAAGCATGCATCTCAATTAGTCAGCAACCAGGTGTGGAAAGTC
CCCAGGCTCCCCAGCAGGCAGAAGTATGCAAAGCATGCATCTCAATTAGTCAGCAACCATAGTCCCGCCC
CTAACTCCGCCCATCCCGCCCCTAACTCCGCCCAGTTCCGCCCATTCTCCGCCCCATGGCTGACTAATTT
TTTTTATTTATGCAGAGGCCGAGGCCGCCTCTGCCTCTGAGCTATTCCAGAAGTAGTGAGGAGGCTTTTT
TGGAGGCCTAGGCTTTTGCAAAAAGCTCCCGGGAGCTTGTATATCCATTTTCGGATCTGATCAGCACGTG
TTGACAATTAATCATCGGCATAGTATATCGGCATAGTATAATACGACAAGGTGAGGAACTAAACCATGGC
CAAGTTGACCAGTGCCGTTCCGGTGCTCACCGCGCGCGACGTCGCCGGAGCGGTCGAGTTCTGGACCGAC
CGGCTCGGGTTCTCCCGGGACTTCGTGGAGGACGACTTCGCCGGTGTGGTCCGGGACGACGTGACCCTGT
TCATCAGCGCGGTCCAGGACCAGGTGGTGCCGGACAACACCCTGGCCTGGGTGTGGGTGCGCGGCCTGGA
CGAGCTGTACGCCGAGTGGTCGGAGGTCGTGTCCACGAACTTCCGGGACGCCTCCGGGCCGGCCATGACC
GAGATCGGCGAGCAGCCGTGGGGGCGGGAGTTCGCCCTGCGCGACCCGGCCGGCAACTGCGTGCACTTCG
TGGCCGAGGAGCAGGACTGACACGTGCTACGAGATTTCGATTCCACCGCCGCCTTCTATGAAAGGTTGGG
CTTCGGAATCGTTTTCCGGGACGCCGGCTGGATGATCCTCCAGCGCGGGGATCTCATGCTGGAGTTCTTC
GCCCACCCCAACTTGTTTATTGCAGCTTATAATGGTTACAAATAAAGCAATAGCATCACAAATTTCACAA
ATAAAGCATTTTTTTCACTGCATTCTAGTTGTGGTTTGTCCAAACTCATCAATGTATCTTATCATGTCTG
TATACCGTCGACCTCTAGCTAGAGCTTGGCGTAATCATGGTCATAGCTGTTTCCTGTGTGAAATTGTTAT
CCGCTCACAATTCCACACAACATACGAGCCGGAAGCATAAAGTGTAAAGCCTGGGGTGCCTAATGAGTGA
GCTAACTCACATTAATTGCGTTGCGCTCACTGCCCGCTTTCCAGTCGGGAAACCTGTCGTGCCAGCTGCA
TTAATGAATCGGCCAACGCGCGGGGAGAGGCGGTTTGCGTATTGGGCGCTCTTCCGCTTCCTCGCTCACT
GACTCGCTGCGCTCGGTCGTTCGGCTGCGGCGAGCGGTATCAGCTCACTCAAAGGCGGTAATACGGTTAT
CCACAGAATCAGGGGATAACGCAGGAAAGAACATGTGAGCAAAAGGCCAGCAAAAGGCCAGGAACCGTAA
AAAGGCCGCGTTGCTGGCGTTTTTCCATAGGCTCCGCCCCCCTGACGAGCATCACAAAAATCGACGCTCA
AGTCAGAGGTGGCGAAACCCGACAGGACTATAAAGATACCAGGCGTTTCCCCCTGGAAGCTCCCTCGTGC
GCTCTCCTGTTCCGACCCTGCCGCTTACCGGATACCTGTCCGCCTTTCTCCCTTCGGGAAGCGTGGCGCT
TTCTCATAGCTCACGCTGTAGGTATCTCAGTTCGGTGTAGGTCGTTCGCTCCAAGCTGGGCTGTGTGCAC
GAACCCCCCGTTCAGCCCGACCGCTGCGCCTTATCCGGTAACTATCGTCTTGAGTCCAACCCGGTAAGAC
ACGACTTATCGCCACTGGCAGCAGCCACTGGTAACAGGATTAGCAGAGCGAGGTATGTAGGCGGTGCTAC
AGAGTTCTTGAAGTGGTGGCCTAACTACGGCTACACTAGAAGAACAGTATTTGGTATCTGCGCTCTGCTG
AAGCCAGTTACCTTCGGAAAAAGAGTTGGTAGCTCTTGATCCGGCAAACAAACCACCGCTGGTAGCGGTG
GTTTTTTTGTTTGCAAGCAGCAGATTACGCGCAGAAAAAAAGGATCTCAAGAAGATCCTTTGATCTTTTC
TACGGGGTCTGACGCTCAGTGGAACGAAAACTCACGTTAAGGGATTTTGGTCATGAGATTATCAAAAAGG
ATCTTCACCTAGATCCTTTTAAATTAAAAATGAAGTTTTAAATCAATCTAAAGTATATATGAGTAAACTT
GGTCTGACAGTTACCAATGCTTAATCAGTGAGGCACCTATCTCAGCGATCTGTCTATTTCGTTCATCCAT
AGTTGCCTGACTCCCCGTCGTGTAGATAACTACGATACGGGAGGGCTTACCATCTGGCCCCAGTGCTGCA
ATGATACCGCGAGACCCACGCTCACCGGCTCCAGATTTATCAGCAATAAACCAGCCAGCCGGAAGGGCCG
AGCGCAGAAGTGGTCCTGCAACTTTATCCGCCTCCATCCAGTCTATTAATTGTTGCCGGGAAGCTAGAGT
AAGTAGTTCGCCAGTTAATAGTTTGCGCAACGTTGTTGCCATTGCTACAGGCATCGTGGTGTCACGCTCG
TCGTTTGGTATGGCTTCATTCAGCTCCGGTTCCCAACGATCAAGGCGAGTTACATGATCCCCCATGTTGT
GCAAAAAAGCGGTTAGCTCCTTCGGTCCTCCGATCGTTGTCAGAAGTAAGTTGGCCGCAGTGTTATCACT
CATGGTTATGGCAGCACTGCATAATTCTCTTACTGTCATGCCATCCGTAAGATGCTTTTCTGTGACTGGT
GAGTACTCAACCAAGTCATTCTGAGAATAGTGTATGCGGCGACCGAGTTGCTCTTGCCCGGCGTCAATAC
GGGATAATACCGCGCCACATAGCAGAACTTTAAAAGTGCTCATCATTGGAAAACGTTCTTCGGGGCGAAA
ACTCTCAAGGATCTTACCGCTGTTGAGATCCAGTTCGATGTAACCCACTCGTGCACCCAACTGATCTTCA
GCATCTTTTACTTTCACCAGCGTTTCTGGGTGAGCAAAAACAGGAAGGCAAAATGCCGCAAAAAAGGGAA
TAAGGGCGACACGGAAATGTTGAATACTCATACTCTTCCTTTTTCAATATTATTGAAGCATTTATCAGGG
TTATTGTCTCATGAGCGGATACATATTTGAATGTATTTAGAAAAATAAACAAATAGGGGTTCCGCGCACA
TTTCCCCGAAAAGTGCCACCTGAC
